Addgene plasmid #147807: pT7-EGFP-C1-HsDCP2_1-244_V
Purpose: Mammalian Expression of HsDCP2_1-244
Depositing lab: Elisa Izaurralde. Depositing organization: Max Planck Institute for Developmental Biology. Publication: The activation of the decapping enzyme DCP2 by DCP1 occurs on the EDC4 scaffold and involves a conserved loop in DCP1. Chang CT, Bercovich N, Loh B, Jonas S, Izaurralde E. Nucleic Acids Res. 2014 Apr;42(8):5217-33. doi: 10.1093/nar/gku129. Epub 2014 Feb 8. PubMed 24510189.
Backbone
  Vector backbone: Unknown
  Vector type: Mammalian Expression
Growth in bacteria
  Bacterial resistance: Kanamycin, 50 μg/mL
  Growth temperature: 37°C
  Growth strain: DH5alpha
  Copy number: High Copy
Gene/Insert
  Gene/Insert name: HsDCP2_1-244
  Species: H. sapiens (human)
  Entrez Gene: DCP2 (a.k.a. NUDT20)
  Cloning method: Unknown
Terms and licenses: Academic/Nonprofit Terms; Industry Terms: Not Available to Industry
Depositor comments: ORF extracted from NCBI: AY135173.1 Plasmids from this collection were made available to the research community and donated after the lab closed. Please note that the sequence provided by the depositing laboratory may be theoretical/predicted or based on Sanger sequencing results. There may be discrepancies between sequencing results obtained by Addgene and the depositor sequence. If an Addgene verified sequence is not available, please contact before placing your order to request that our lab fully sequence the plasmid.
How to cite: pT7-EGFP-C1-HsDCP2_1-244_V was a gift from Elisa Izaurralde (Addgene plasmid # 147807 ; http://n2t.net/addgene:147807 ; RRID:Addgene_147807)
