[The description below was written by a language model from this plasmid's Addgene catalogue record and pLannotate feature annotations shown in this document.]
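Description:
pT7-EGFP-C1-HsDCP2_1-244_V is a 5,473 bp mammalian expression plasmid encoding an N-terminal fragment (residues 1–244) of the human mRNA decapping enzyme DCP2 (also called NUDT20) fused to the C-terminus of EGFP. The catalogue lists the backbone as unknown, but the name and the annotated parts are consistent with an EGFP-C1-style vector that carries an added T7 promoter. The CMV immediate early enhancer and promoter drive transcription in mammalian cells. A bacteriophage T7 promoter lies between the CMV promoter and the EGFP coding sequence, which would in principle also allow transcription of the fusion by T7 RNA polymerase. The DCP2 fragment follows EGFP after a short linker region, and the transcript ends at an SV40 polyadenylation signal. Short hits annotated as an HIV-1 LTR fragment, an SV40 large T antigen fragment, a ble fragment and a bGH poly(A) fragment are probably incidental matches to backbone sequence rather than functional elements.

The plasmid replicates in E. coli from a high-copy ColE1/pUC-type origin and is selected with kanamycin. The Tn5 NeoR/KanR gene has a bacterial (bla) promoter and the SV40 enhancer/early promoter upstream and an HSV TK poly(A) signal downstream. The same marker can therefore confer G418 resistance in mammalian cells. An f1 origin is also present and allows single-stranded DNA production.

The record states the purpose only as mammalian expression of HsDCP2 1–244. The associated study examined how DCP1 activates DCP2 on the EDC4 scaffold, so a GFP-tagged truncation of this kind would suit localisation or interaction assays that map which DCP2 regions are required. The depositor notes that the sequence provided may be theoretical or predicted.
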