Features (pLannotate 1.2.2; 16 found; start..end, strand, type, name):
     61..364     +  enhancer       CMV enhancer: human cytomegalovirus immediate early enhancer
    365..568     +  promoter       CMV promoter: human cytomegalovirus (CMV) immediate early promoter
    564..597     +  LTR            5' LTR (truncated) (fragment): truncated 5' long terminal repeat (LTR) from HIV-1
    613..631     +  promoter       T7 promoter: promoter for bacteriophage T7 RNA polymerase
    665..1381    +  CDS            EGFP: EGFP is a basic (constitutively fluorescent) green fluorescent protein published in 1996, derived from Aequorea victoria. It is reported to be a rapidly-maturing weak dimer with moderate acid sensitivity.
   1397..2128    +  CDS            DCP2 (fragment) (sequence partly withheld): DCP2_HUMAN - Also known as NUDT20. Experimental evidence at protein level: Swiss-Prot protein existence level 1. Decapping metalloenzyme that catalyzes the cleavage of the cap structure on mRNAs (PubMed:12417715, PubMed:12218187, PubMed:12923261, PubMed:21070968, PubMed:28002401). Removes the 7- methyl guanine cap structure from mRNA molecules, yielding a 5'- phosphorylated mRNA fragment and 7m-GDP (PubMed:12486012, PubMed:12923261, PubMed:21070968, PubMed:28002401). Necessary for the degradation of mRNAs, both in normal mRNA turnover and in nonsense- mediated mRNA decay (PubMed:14527413). Pla
   2154..2238    +  CDS            large T antigen (fragment): large T antigen from SV40 (simian virus 40)
   2261..2382    +  polyA_signal   SV40 poly(A) signal: SV40 polyadenylation signal
   2416..2844    -  rep_origin     f1 ori (sequence partly withheld): f1 bacteriophage origin of replication; arrow indicates direction of (+) strand synthesis
   2871..2975    +  promoter       AmpR promoter: bla
   2977..3334    +  promoter       SV40 promoter: SV40 enhancer and early promoter
   3369..4163    +  CDS            NeoR/KanR: aminoglycoside phosphotransferase from Tn5; aph(3')-II (or nptII); confers resistance to neomycin, kanamycin, and G418 (Geneticin®)
   4184..4336    +  CDS            ble (fragment): BLE_KLEPN - Experimental evidence at protein level: Swiss-Prot protein existence level 1. Binding protein with a strong affinity to the bleomycin family of antibiotics. Binds to CL990; an antimitotic-antibiotic compound. From Klebsiella pneumoniae.
   4395..4442    +  polyA_signal   HSV TK poly(A) signal: herpes simplex virus thymidine kinase polyadenylation signal (Cole and Stacy, 1985)
   4533..4549    -  polyA_signal   bGH poly(A) signal (fragment): bovine growth hormone polyadenylation signal
   4771..5359    +  rep_origin     ori: high-copy-number ColE1/pMB1/pBR322/pUC origin of replication
>Addgene plasmid #147807 | pT7-EGFP-C1-HsDCP2_1-244_V | depositor full sequence | sequence record 290254 | Full Sequence
TAGTTATTAATAGTAATCAATTACGGGGTCATTAGTTCATAGCCCATATATGGAGTTCCGCGTTACATAA
CTTACGGTAAATGGCCCGCCTGGCTGACCGCCCAACGACCCCCGCCCATTGACGTCAATAATGACGTATG
TTCCCATAGTAACGCCAATAGGGACTTTCCATTGACGTCAATGGGTGGAGTATTTACGGTAAACTGCCCA
CTTGGCAGTACATCAAGTGTATCATATGCCAAGTACGCCCCCTATTGACGTCAATGACGGTAAATGGCCC
GCCTGGCATTATGCCCAGTACATGACCTTATGGGACTTTCCTACTTGGCAGTACATCTACGTATTAGTCA
TCGCTATTACCATGGTGATGCGGTTTTGGCAGTACATCAATGGGCGTGGATAGCGGTTTGACTCACGGGG
ATTTCCAAGTCTCCACCCCATTGACGTCAATGGGAGTTTGTTTTGGCACCAAAATCAACGGGACTTTCCA
AAATGTCGTAACAACTCCGCCCCATTGACGCAAATGGGCGGTAGGCGTGTACGGTGGGAGGTCTATATAA
GCAGAGCTCTCTGGCTAACTAGAGAACCCACTGCTTACTGGCTTATCGAAATTAATACGACTCACTATAG
GGAGACCCAAGCTCTAGCGCTACCGGTCGCCACCATGGTGAGCAAGGGCGAGGAGCTGTTCACCGGGGTG
GTGCCCATCCTGGTCGAGCTGGACGGCGACGTAAACGGCCACAAGTTCAGCGTGTCCGGCGAGGGCGAGG
GCGATGCCACCTACGGCAAGCTGACCCTGAAGTTCATCTGCACCACCGGCAAGCTGCCCGTGCCCTGGCC
CACCCTCGTGACCACCCTGACCTACGGCGTGCAGTGCTTCAGCCGCTACCCCGACCACATGAAGCAGCAC
GACTTCTTCAAGTCCGCCATGCCCGAAGGCTACGTCCAGGAGCGCACCATCTTCTTCAAGGACGACGGCA
ACTACAAGACCCGCGCCGAGGTGAAGTTCGAGGGCGACACCCTGGTGAACCGCATCGAGCTGAAGGGCAT
CGACTTCAAGGAGGACGGCAACATCCTGGGGCACAAGCTGGAGTACAACTACAACAGCCACAACGTCTAT
ATCATGGCCGACAAGCAGAAGAACGGCATCAAGGTGAACTTCAAGATCCGCCACAACATCGAGGACGGCA
GCGTGCAGCTCGCCGACCACTACCAGCAGAACACCCCCATCGGCGACGGCCCCGTGCTGCTGCCCGACAA
CCACTACCTGAGCACCCAGTCCGCCCTGAGCAAAGACCCCAACGAGAAGCGCGATCACATGGTCCTGCTG
GAGTTCGTGACCGCCGCCGGGATCACTCTCGGCATGGACGAGCTGTACAAGTCCGGACTCAGATCTATGG
AGACCAAACGGGTGGAGATTCCCGGCAGCGTCCTGGACGATCTCTGCAGCCGATTTATTTTGCATATTCC
CAGCGAGGAAAGAGACAATGCAATCCGAGTGTGTTTTCAGATTGAACTTGCCCATTGGTTTTACTTGGAT
TTCTACATGCAGAACACACCAGGATTACCTCAGTGTGGGATAAGAGACTTTGCTAAAGCTGTCTTCAGTC
ATTGTCCGTTTTTGCTGCCTCAAGGTGAAGATGTGGAAAAAGTTTTGGATGAATGGAAGGAATATAAAAT
G
[447 nt withheld, positions 1682-2128]
TAGGGATCCACCGGATCTAGATAACTGATCATAATCAGCCATACCACATTTGTAGAGGTTTTACTTGCTT
TAAAAAACCTCCCACACCTCCCCCTGAACCTGAAACATAAAATGAATGCAATTGTTGTTGTTAACTTGTT
TATTGCAGCTTATAATGGTTACAAATAAAGCAATAGCATCACAAATTTCACAAATAAAGCATTTTTTTCA
CTGCATTCTAGTTGTGGTTTGTCCAAACTCATCAATGTATCTTAACGCGTAAATTGTAAGCGTTAATATT
TTGTTAAAATTCGCGTTAAATTTTTGTTAAATCAGCTCATTTTTTAACCAATAGGCCGAAATCGGCAAAA
TCCCTTATAAATCAAAAGAATAGACCGAGATAGGGT
[37 nt withheld, positions 2515-2551]
AAAGAACGTGGACTCCAACGTCAAAGG
[49 nt withheld, positions 2579-2627]
T
[91 nt withheld, positions 2629-2719]
G
[124 nt withheld, positions 2721-2844]
CAGGTGGCACTTTTCGGGGAAATGTGCGCGGAACCCCTATTTGTTTATTTTTCTAAATACATTCAAATAT
GTATCCGCTCATGAGACAATAACCCTGATAAATGCTTCAATAATATTGAAAAAGGAAGAGTCCTGAGGCG
GAAAGAACCAGCTGTGGAATGTGTGTCAGTTAGGGTGTGGAAAGTCCCCAGGCTCCCCAGCAGGCAGAAG
TATGCAAAGCATGCATCTCAATTAGTCAGCAACCAGGTGTGGAAAGTCCCCAGGCTCCCCAGCAGGCAGA
AGTATGCAAAGCATGCATCTCAATTAGTCAGCAACCATAGTCCCGCCCCTAACTCCGCCCATCCCGCCCC
TAACTCCGCCCAGTTCCGCCCATTCTCCGCCCCATGGCTGACTAATTTTTTTTATTTATGCAGAGGCCGA
GGCCGCCTCGGCCTCTGAGCTATTCCAGAAGTAGTGAGGAGGCTTTTTTGGAGGCCTAGGCTTTTGCAAA
GATCGATCAAGAGACAGGATGAGGATCGTTTCGCATGATTGAACAAGATGGATTGCACGCAGGTTCTCCG
GCCGCTTGGGTGGAGAGGCTATTCGGCTATGACTGGGCACAACAGACAATCGGCTGCTCTGATGCCGCCG
TGTTCCGGCTGTCAGCGCAGGGGCGCCCGGTTCTTTTTGTCAAGACCGACCTGTCCGGTGCCCTGAATGA
ACTGCAAGACGAGGCAGCGCGGCTATCGTGGCTGGCCACGACGGGCGTTCCTTGCGCAGCTGTGCTCGAC
GTTGTCACTGAAGCGGGAAGGGACTGGCTGCTATTGGGCGAAGTGCCGGGGCAGGATCTCCTGTCATCTC
ACCTTGCTCCTGCCGAGAAAGTATCCATCATGGCTGATGCAATGCGGCGGCTGCATACGCTTGATCCGGC
TACCTGCCCATTCGACCACCAAGCGAAACATCGCATCGAGCGAGCACGTACTCGGATGGAAGCCGGTCTT
GTCGATCAGGATGATCTGGACGAAGAGCATCAGGGGCTCGCGCCAGCCGAACTGTTCGCCAGGCTCAAGG
CGAGCATGCCCGACGGCGAGGATCTCGTCGTGACCCATGGCGATGCCTGCTTGCCGAATATCATGGTGGA
AAATGGCCGCTTTTCTGGATTCATCGACTGTGGCCGGCTGGGTGTGGCGGACCGCTATCAGGACATAGCG
TTGGCTACCCGTGATATTGCTGAAGAGCTTGGCGGCGAATGGGCTGACCGCTTCCTCGTGCTTTACGGTA
TCGCCGCTCCCGATTCGCAGCGCATCGCCTTCTATCGCCTTCTTGACGAGTTCTTCTGAGCGGGACTCTG
GGGTTCGAAATGACCGACCAAGCGACGCCCAACCTGCCATCACGAGATTTCGATTCCACCGCCGCCTTCT
ATGAAAGGTTGGGCTTCGGAATCGTTTTCCGGGACGCCGGCTGGATGATCCTCCAGCGCGGGGATCTCAT
GCTGGAGTTCTTCGCCCACCCTAGGGGGAGGCTAACTGAAACACGGAAGGAGACAATACCGGAAGGAACC
CGCGCTATGACGGCAATAAAAAGACAGAATAAAACGCACGGTGTTGGGTCGTTTGTTCATAAACGCGGGG
TTCGGTCCCAGGGCTGGCACTCTGTCGATACCCCACCGAGACCCCATTGGGGCCAATACGCCCGCGTTTC
TTCCTTTTCCCCACCCCACCCCCCAAGTTCGGGTGAAGGCCCAGGGCTCGCAGCCAACGTCGGGGCGGCA
GGCCCTGCCATAGCCTCAGGTTACTCATATATACTTTAGATTGATTTAAAACTTCATTTTTAATTTAAAA
GGATCTAGGTGAAGATCCTTTTTGATAATCTCATGACCAAAATCCCTTAACGTGAGTTTTCGTTCCACTG
AGCGTCAGACCCCGTAGAAAAGATCAAAGGATCTTCTTGAGATCCTTTTTTTCTGCGCGTAATCTGCTGC
TTGCAAACAAAAAAACCACCGCTACCAGCGGTGGTTTGTTTGCCGGATCAAGAGCTACCAACTCTTTTTC
CGAAGGTAACTGGCTTCAGCAGAGCGCAGATACCAAATACTGTCCTTCTAGTGTAGCCGTAGTTAGGCCA
CCACTTCAAGAACTCTGTAGCACCGCCTACATACCTCGCTCTGCTAATCCTGTTACCAGTGGCTGCTGCC
AGTGGCGATAAGTCGTGTCTTACCGGGTTGGACTCAAGACGATAGTTACCGGATAAGGCGCAGCGGTCGG
GCTGAACGGGGGGTTCGTGCACACAGCCCAGCTTGGAGCGAACGACCTACACCGAACTGAGATACCTACA
GCGTGAGCTATGAGAAAGCGCCACGCTTCCCGAAGGGAGAAAGGCGGACAGGTATCCGGTAAGCGGCAGG
GTCGGAACAGGAGAGCGCACGAGGGAGCTTCCAGGGGGAAACGCCTGGTATCTTTATAGTCCTGTCGGGT
TTCGCCACCTCTGACTTGAGCGTCGATTTTTGTGATGCTCGTCAGGGGGGCGGAGCCTATGGAAAAACGC
CAGCAACGCGGCCTTTTTACGGTTCCTGGCCTTTTGCTGGCCTTTTGCTCACATGTTCTTTCCTGCGTTA
TCCCCTGATTCTGTGGATAACCGTATTACCGCCATGCAT
